Addgene plasmid #54839: mPlum-C1
Purpose: (Empty Backbone) Localization: C1 Cloning Vector, Excitation: 590, Emission: 649
Depositing lab: Michael Davidson. Depositing organization: Florida State University, Tallahassee. Publication: Photoconversion in orange and red fluorescent proteins. Kremers GJ, Hazelwood KL, Murphy CS, Davidson MW, Piston DW. Nat Methods. 2009 May;6(5):355-8. doi: 10.1038/nmeth.1319. Epub 2009 Apr 12. PubMed 19363494.
Backbone
  Vector backbone: mPlum-C1
  Backbone size (bp): 4750
  Vector type: Mammalian Expression
  Selectable markers: Neomycin (select with G418)
  Tag / fusion protein: mPlum (N terminal on backbone)
Growth in bacteria
  Bacterial resistance: Kanamycin, 50 μg/mL
  Growth temperature: 37°C
  Growth strain: DH5alpha
  Copy number: High Copy
Gene/Insert
  Gene/Insert name: None
  Tag / fusion protein: mPlum (N terminal on backbone)
Terms and licenses: Academic/Nonprofit Terms; Industry Terms: Not Available to Industry
Depositor comments: . Excitation = 590; Emission = 649
How to cite: mPlum-C1 was a gift from Michael Davidson (Addgene plasmid # 54839 ; http://n2t.net/addgene:54839 ; RRID:Addgene_54839)
