[The description below was written by a language model from this plasmid's Addgene catalogue record and pLannotate feature annotations shown in this document.]
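Description:
mPlum-C1 is an empty mammalian expression backbone of the "C1" cloning-vector format, designed for building fusion proteins that carry the far-red fluorescent protein mPlum at their N terminus. The catalogue lists the backbone at about 4.75 kb, while the sequenced record behind the feature table is 4,692 nt. It is maintained in E. coli as a high-copy plasmid through a ColE1/pUC-type origin and selected with kanamycin. An f1 phage origin is also present, which in principle permits single-stranded DNA production.

The expression cassette consists of the human cytomegalovirus immediate-early enhancer and promoter driving the mPlum coding sequence, a monomeric Discosoma-derived red fluorescent protein with recorded excitation and emission maxima of 590 and 649 nm. This is followed directly by a multiple cloning site and an SV40 polyadenylation signal. A gene of interest inserted in frame into the cloning site is therefore expressed as an mPlum–protein fusion. With no insert, the plasmid should simply express mPlum.

A single Tn5 NeoR/KanR (aminoglycoside phosphotransferase) gene serves both hosts. A bacterial bla-type promoter provides kanamycin resistance in E. coli, and the adjacent SV40 enhancer/early promoter, with an HSV TK polyadenylation signal downstream, provides G418 resistance for selecting stably transfected mammalian cells. The short large T antigen, ble and bGH poly(A) fragments in the annotation are likely partial matches to flanking backbone sequence rather than functional elements.

Typical uses are live-cell localization imaging of tagged proteins and multicolour experiments that need a far-red channel. The associated publication concerns photoconversion in orange and red fluorescent proteins.
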