Features (pLannotate 1.2.2; 15 found; start..end, strand, type, name):
     16..319     +  enhancer       CMV enhancer: human cytomegalovirus immediate early enhancer
    320..523     +  promoter       CMV promoter: human cytomegalovirus (CMV) immediate early promoter
    568..1245    +  CDS            mPlum: mPlum is a basic (constitutively fluorescent) red fluorescent protein published in 2004, derived from Discosoma sp.. It has low acid sensitivity.
   1246..1311    +  misc_feature   MCS: multiple cloning site
   1328..1412    +  CDS            large T antigen (fragment): large T antigen from SV40 (simian virus 40)
   1435..1556    +  polyA_signal   SV40 poly(A) signal: SV40 polyadenylation signal
   1590..2018    -  rep_origin     f1 ori (sequence partly withheld): f1 bacteriophage origin of replication; arrow indicates direction of (+) strand synthesis
   2045..2149    +  promoter       AmpR promoter: bla
   2151..2508    +  promoter       SV40 promoter: SV40 enhancer and early promoter
   2543..3337    +  CDS            NeoR/KanR: aminoglycoside phosphotransferase from Tn5; aph(3')-II (or nptII); confers resistance to neomycin, kanamycin, and G418 (Geneticin®)
   3358..3510    +  CDS            ble (fragment): BLE_KLEPN - Experimental evidence at protein level: Swiss-Prot protein existence level 1. Binding protein with a strong affinity to the bleomycin family of antibiotics. Binds to CL990; an antimitotic-antibiotic compound. From Klebsiella pneumoniae.
   3569..3616    +  polyA_signal   HSV TK poly(A) signal: herpes simplex virus thymidine kinase polyadenylation signal (Cole and Stacy, 1985)
   3707..3723    -  polyA_signal   bGH poly(A) signal (fragment): bovine growth hormone polyadenylation signal
   3945..4533    +  rep_origin     ori: high-copy-number ColE1/pMB1/pBR322/pUC origin of replication
   4648..4692    +  enhancer       CMV enhancer (fragment): human cytomegalovirus immediate early enhancer
>Addgene plasmid #54839 | mPlum-C1 | addgene full sequence | sequence record 162744 | Addgene NGS Result
ATATATGGAGTTCCGCGTTACATAACTTACGGTAAATGGCCCGCCTGGCTGACCGCCCAACGACCCCCGC
CCATTGACGTCAATAATGACGTATGTTCCCATAGTAACGCCAATAGGGACTTTCCATTGACGTCAATGGG
TGGAGTATTTACGGTAAACTGCCCACTTGGCAGTACATCAAGTGTATCATATGCCAAGTACGCCCCCTAT
TGACGTCAATGACGGTAAATGGCCCGCCTGGCATTATGCCCAGTACATGACCTTATGGGACTTTCCTACT
TGGCAGTACATCTACGTATTAGTCATCGCTATTACCATGGTGATGCGGTTTTGGCAGTACATCAATGGGC
GTGGATAGCGGTTTGACTCACGGGGATTTCCAAGTCTCCACCCCATTGACGTCAATGGGAGTTTGTTTTG
GCACCAAAATCAACGGGACTTTCCAAAATGTCGTAACAACTCCGCCCCATTGACGCAAATGGGCGGTAGG
CGTGTACGGTGGGAGGTCTATATAAGCAGAGCTGGTTTAGTGAACCGTCAGATCCGCTAGCGCTACCGGT
GGCTACCATGGTGAGCAAGGGCGAGGAGGTCATCAAGGAGTTCATGCGCTTCAAGGAGCACATGGAGGGC
TCCGTGAACGGCCACGAGTTCGAGATCGAGGGCGAGGGCGAGGGCCGCCCCTACGAGGGCACCCAGACCG
CCAGGCTGAAGGTGACCAAGGGTGGCCCCCTGCCCTTCGCCTGGGACATCCTGTCCCCTCAGATCATGTA
CGGCTCCAAGGCCTACGTGAAGCACCCCGCCGACATCCCCGACTACTTGAAGCTGTCCTTCCCCGAGGGC
TTCAAGTGGGAGCGCGTGATGAACTTCGAGGACGGCGGCGTGGTGACCGTGACCCAGGACTCCTCCCTGC
AGGACGGCGAGTTCATCTACAAGGTGAAGGTGCGCGGCACCAACTTCCCCTCCGACGGCCCCGTAATGCA
GAAGAAGACCATGGGCTGGGAGGCCTCCTCCGAGCGGATGTACCCCGAGGACGGCGCCCTGAAGGGCGAG
ATGAAGATGAGGCTGAGGCTGAAGGACGGCGGCCACTACGACGCCGAGGTCAAGACCACCTACATGGCCA
AGAAGCCCGTGCAGCTGCCCGGCGCCTACAAGACCGACATCAAGCTGGACATCACCTCCCACAACGAGGA
CTACACCATCGTGGAACAGTACGAGCGCGCCGAGGGCCGCCACTCCACCGGCGCCTCCGGACTCAGATCT
CGAGCTCAAGCTTCGAATTCTGCAGTCGACGGTACCGCGGGCCCGGGATCCACCGGATCTAGATAACTGA
TCATAATCAGCCATACCACATTTGTAGAGGTTTTACTTGCTTTAAAAAACCTCCCACACCTCCCCCTGAA
CCTGAAACATAAAATGAATGCAATTGTTGTTGTTAACTTGTTTATTGCAGCTTATAATGGTTACAAATAA
AGCAATAGCATCACAAATTTCACAAATAAAGCATTTTTTTCACTGCATTCTAGTTGTGGTTTGTCCAAAC
TCATCAATGTATCTTAACGCGTAAATTGTAAGCGTTAATATTTTGTTAAAATTCGCGTTAAATTTTTGTT
AAATCAGCTCATTTTTTAACCAATAGGCCGAAATCGGCAAAATCCCTTATAAATCAAAAGAATAGACCGA
GATAGGGT
[37 nt withheld, positions 1689-1725]
AAAGAACGTGGACTCCAACGTCAAAGG
[49 nt withheld, positions 1753-1801]
T
[91 nt withheld, positions 1803-1893]
G
[124 nt withheld, positions 1895-2018]
CAGGTGGCACTTTTCGGGGAAATGTGCGCGGAACCCCTATTTGTTTATTTTTCTAAATACATTCAAATAT
GTATCCGCTCATGAGACAATAACCCTGATAAATGCTTCAATAATATTGAAAAAGGAAGAGTCCTGAGGCG
GAAAGAACCAGCTGTGGAATGTGTGTCAGTTAGGGTGTGGAAAGTCCCCAGGCTCCCCAGCAGGCAGAAG
TATGCAAAGCATGCATCTCAATTAGTCAGCAACCAGGTGTGGAAAGTCCCCAGGCTCCCCAGCAGGCAGA
AGTATGCAAAGCATGCATCTCAATTAGTCAGCAACCATAGTCCCGCCCCTAACTCCGCCCATCCCGCCCC
TAACTCCGCCCAGTTCCGCCCATTCTCCGCCCCATGGCTGACTAATTTTTTTTATTTATGCAGAGGCCGA
GGCCGCCTCGGCCTCTGAGCTATTCCAGAAGTAGTGAGGAGGCTTTTTTGGAGGCCTAGGCTTTTGCAAA
GATCGATCAAGAGACAGGATGAGGATCGTTTCGCATGATTGAACAAGATGGATTGCACGCAGGTTCTCCG
GCCGCTTGGGTGGAGAGGCTATTCGGCTATGACTGGGCACAACAGACAATCGGCTGCTCTGATGCCGCCG
TGTTCCGGCTGTCAGCGCAGGGGCGCCCGGTTCTTTTTGTCAAGACCGACCTGTCCGGTGCCCTGAATGA
ACTGCAAGACGAGGCAGCGCGGCTATCGTGGCTGGCCACGACGGGCGTTCCTTGCGCAGCTGTGCTCGAC
GTTGTCACTGAAGCGGGAAGGGACTGGCTGCTATTGGGCGAAGTGCCGGGGCAGGATCTCCTGTCATCTC
ACCTTGCTCCTGCCGAGAAAGTATCCATCATGGCTGATGCAATGCGGCGGCTGCATACGCTTGATCCGGC
TACCTGCCCATTCGACCACCAAGCGAAACATCGCATCGAGCGAGCACGTACTCGGATGGAAGCCGGTCTT
GTCGATCAGGATGATCTGGACGAAGAGCATCAGGGGCTCGCGCCAGCCGAACTGTTCGCCAGGCTCAAGG
CGAGCATGCCCGACGGCGAGGATCTCGTCGTGACCCATGGCGATGCCTGCTTGCCGAATATCATGGTGGA
AAATGGCCGCTTTTCTGGATTCATCGACTGTGGCCGGCTGGGTGTGGCGGACCGCTATCAGGACATAGCG
TTGGCTACCCGTGATATTGCTGAAGAGCTTGGCGGCGAATGGGCTGACCGCTTCCTCGTGCTTTACGGTA
TCGCCGCTCCCGATTCGCAGCGCATCGCCTTCTATCGCCTTCTTGACGAGTTCTTCTGAGCGGGACTCTG
GGGTTCGAAATGACCGACCAAGCGACGCCCAACCTGCCATCACGAGATTTCGATTCCACCGCCGCCTTCT
ATGAAAGGTTGGGCTTCGGAATCGTTTTCCGGGACGCCGGCTGGATGATCCTCCAGCGCGGGGATCTCAT
GCTGGAGTTCTTCGCCCACCCTAGGGGGAGGCTAACTGAAACACGGAAGGAGACAATACCGGAAGGAACC
CGCGCTATGACGGCAATAAAAAGACAGAATAAAACGCACGGTGTTGGGTCGTTTGTTCATAAACGCGGGG
TTCGGTCCCAGGGCTGGCACTCTGTCGATACCCCACCGAGACCCCATTGGGGCCAATACGCCCGCGTTTC
TTCCTTTTCCCCACCCCACCCCCCAAGTTCGGGTGAAGGCCCAGGGCTCGCAGCCAACGTCGGGGCGGCA
GGCCCTGCCATAGCCTCAGGTTACTCATATATACTTTAGATTGATTTAAAACTTCATTTTTAATTTAAAA
GGATCTAGGTGAAGATCCTTTTTGATAATCTCATGACCAAAATCCCTTAACGTGAGTTTTCGTTCCACTG
AGCGTCAGACCCCGTAGAAAAGATCAAAGGATCTTCTTGAGATCCTTTTTTTCTGCGCGTAATCTGCTGC
TTGCAAACAAAAAAACCACCGCTACCAGCGGTGGTTTGTTTGCCGGATCAAGAGCTACCAACTCTTTTTC
CGAAGGTAACTGGCTTCAGCAGAGCGCAGATACCAAATACTGTTCTTCTAGTGTAGCCGTAGTTAGGCCA
CCACTTCAAGAACTCTGTAGCACCGCCTACATACCTCGCTCTGCTAATCCTGTTACCAGTGGCTGCTGCC
AGTGGCGATAAGTCGTGTCTTACCGGGTTGGACTCAAGACGATAGTTACCGGATAAGGCGCAGCGGTCGG
GCTGAACGGGGGGTTCGTGCACACAGCCCAGCTTGGAGCGAACGACCTACACCGAACTGAGATACCTACA
GCGTGAGCTATGAGAAAGCGCCACGCTTCCCGAAGGGAGAAAGGCGGACAGGTATCCGGTAAGCGGCAGG
GTCGGAACAGGAGAGCGCACGAGGGAGCTTCCAGGGGGAAACGCCTGGTATCTTTATAGTCCTGTCGGGT
TTCGCCACCTCTGACTTGAGCGTCGATTTTTGTGATGCTCGTCAGGGGGGCGGAGCCTATGGAAAAACGC
CAGCAACGCGGCCTTTTTACGGTTCCTGGCCTTTTGCTGGCCTTTTGCTCACATGTTCTTTCCTGCGTTA
TCCCCTGATTCTGTGGATAACCGTATTACCGCCATGCATTAGTTATTAATAGTAATCAATTACGGGGTCA
TTAGTTCATAGCCC
