>Addgene plasmid #54839 | mPlum-C1 | addgene partial sequence | sequence record 90581 | CMV-F 5'-CGCAAATGGGCGGTAGGCGTG-3'
GTGAACCGTCAGATCCGCTAGCGCTACCGGTGGCTACCATGGTGAGCAAGGGCGAGGAGGTCATCAAGGA
GTTCATGCGCTTCAAGGAGCACATGGAGGGCTCCGTGAACGGCCACGAGTTCGAGATCGAGGGCGAGGGC
GAGGGCCGCCCCTACGAGGGCACCCAGACCGCCAGGCTGAAGGTGACCAAGGGTGGCCCCCTGCCCTTCG
CCTGGGACATCCTGTCCCCTCAGATCATGTACGGCTCCAAGGCCTACGTGAAGCACCCCGCCGACATCCC
CGACTACTTGAAGCTGTCCTTCCCCGAGGGCTTCAAGTGGGAGCGCGTGATGAACTTCGAGGACGGCGGC
GTGGTGACCGTGACCCAGGACTCCTCCCTGCAGGACGGCGAGTTCATCTACAAGGTGAAGGTGCGCGGCA
CCAACTTCCCCTCCGACGGCCCCGTAATGCAGAAGAAGACCATGGGCTGGGAGGCCTCCTCCGAGCGGAT
GTACCCCGAGGACGGCGCCCTGAAGGGCGAGATGAAGATGAGGCTGAGGCTGAAGGACGGCGGCCACTAC
GACGCCGAGGTCAAGACCACCTACATGGCCAAGAAGCCCGTGCAGCTGCCCGGCGCCTACAAGACCGACA
TCAAGCTGGACATCACCTCCCACAACGAGGACTACACCATCGTGGAACAGTACGAGCGCGCCGAGGGCCG
CCACTCCACCGGCGCCTCCGGACTCAGATCTCGAGCTCAAGCTTCGAATTCTGCAGTCGACGGTACCGCG
GGCCCGGGATCCACCGGATCTAGATAACTGATCATAATCAGCCATACCACATTTGTAGAGGTT
